Addgene plasmid #29080: pEMS1165
Purpose: Expression of the reporter gene under the control of the MiniPromoter in this plasmid has not been tested
Depositing lab: Elizabeth Simpson. Depositing organization: University of British Columbia. Publication: A regulatory toolbox of MiniPromoters to drive selective expression in the brain. Portales-Casamar E, Swanson DJ, Liu L, de Leeuw CN, Banks KG, Ho Sui SJ, Fulton DL, Ali J, Amirabbasi M, Arenillas DJ, Babyak N, Black SF, Bonaguro RJ, Brauer E, Candido TR, Castellarin M, Chen J, Chen Y, Cheng JC, Chopra V, Docking TR, Dreolini L, D'Souza CA, Flynn EK, Glenn R, Hatakka K, Hearty TG, Imanian B, Jiang S, Khorasan-zadeh S, Komljenovic I, Laprise S, Liao NY, Lim JS, Lithwick S, Liu F, Liu J, Lu M, McConechy M, McLeod AJ, Milisavljevic M, Mis J, O'Connor K, Palma B, Palmquist DL, Schmouth JF, Swanson MI, Tam B, Ticoll A, Turner JL, Varhol R, Vermeulen J, Watkins RF, Wilson G, Wong BK, Wong SH, Wong TY, Yang GS, Ypsilanti AR, Jones SJ, Holt RA, Goldowitz D, Wasserman WW, Simpson EM. Proc Natl Acad Sci U S A. 2010 Sep 21. 107(38):16589-94. 10.1073/pnas.1009158107 PubMed 20807748.
Backbone
  Vector backbone: pEMS1306
  Backbone size w/o insert (bp): 16454
  Vector type: Pleiades Promoter Project [sic, Pleaides Plieades]
Growth in bacteria
  Bacterial resistance: Ampicillin, 100 μg/mL
  Growth temperature: 37°C
  Growth strain: DH5alpha
  Growth instructions: DH10B
  Copy number: High Copy
Gene/Insert
  Gene/Insert name: Ple60 (alt names: DRD1; dopamine receptor D1)
  Species: H. sapiens (human)
  Insert size (bp): 3531
  Entrez Gene: DRD1 (a.k.a. D1R, DADR, DRD1A)
  Tag / fusion protein: EGFP-NLS (C terminal on backbone)
  Cloning method: Restriction Enzyme; 5′ cloning site AscI (unknown if destroyed); 3′ cloning site AscI (unknown if destroyed)
  Sequencing primers: 5′ Unknown
Terms and licenses: Academic/Nonprofit Terms; Industry Terms: Not Available to Industry
Depositor comments: Insert was not sequence confirmed, ends may be different and may contain some internal SNPs (sequence is based on initial cloning design, and not necessarirly final cloning design) Please note that Addgene's sequencing results differ from the full sequence information provided by the depositing laboratory by a deletion from bp#115-171, a 21bp insert fragment, and a single nucleotide mismatch at bp#377. These differences are not known to affect the function of the plasmid.
How to cite: pEMS1165 was a gift from Elizabeth Simpson (Addgene plasmid # 29080 ; http://n2t.net/addgene:29080 ; RRID:Addgene_29080)
