[The description below was written by a language model from this plasmid's Addgene catalogue record.]
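Description:
pEMS1165 is a Pleiades Promoter Project plasmid built on the large pEMS1306 backbone (about 16.5 kb without insert). It carries the human MiniPromoter Ple60, a roughly 3.5 kb element designed from regulatory sequence of DRD1, the dopamine receptor D1 gene. The MiniPromoter was cloned into an AscI site, and the record does not say whether the flanking sites survived cloning. It sits upstream of a backbone-encoded EGFP-NLS reporter, a green fluorescent protein carrying a nuclear localisation signal. Any promoter activity would therefore be read out as nuclear fluorescence, which makes individual expressing cells easier to identify. The plasmid is maintained in E. coli as a high-copy construct under ampicillin selection. No feature table is supplied, so the origin of replication and the other contents of the backbone, which make up most of the plasmid, are not described in the record.

The construct belongs to a collection of compact human promoters intended to drive selective, region- or cell-type-restricted expression in the brain, and Ple60 is the DRD1-derived candidate in that set. The record states explicitly that reporter expression under the control of this MiniPromoter has not been tested, so its specificity and strength are unverified. The depositor also cautions that the insert was not sequence-confirmed. The provided sequence reflects the initial cloning design, so the insert ends may differ and internal SNPs may be present. Repository sequencing also found a short deletion, a small inserted fragment and a single mismatch relative to the depositor's sequence, none of which is known to affect function.
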