>Addgene plasmid #29080 | pEMS1165 | addgene partial sequence | sequence record 36103 | EGFP-N 5'-CGTCGCCGTCCAGCTCGACCAG-3'
ACCATGGTGGCGGAAGTTCCTATACCTTTTGAAGAATAGGAACTTCGGCGCGCCAAGAGAAAGCACATTC
AGGGGCTCTGACACCCCTCAAGTTCCTAAGCAGGGAATAGGGGTCAGTCAGATTTCCAGGAGTCCTCCCC
ACTAGGCAGCACTTTGCACAGCCAGATTGCTTCCCTGGCAGAGGGCCTCACCAACATTCCATGAGAGGAC
CGCTTGAGTGGCAATCCAAGTCAATCCCGTGGATGGTCACTCTTGATTTCTACATCTGTCTTCTGACTCC
CTTGCTGCAGGTCACTGTCTTGGGCACCAGAAAGCCCCTGAATTCCCCAAATAAAGCACTGGCTTTTTAG
CATATTCTAAATCATCAATCCAGTGACTCCTGGGCCTCTGCTCTGCTAGTCAGTTGCAATCACATTTCGG
GGCTGTTGCTTTTCTGGTGGTGACAGGAGATTCTCCCCTTCTGAGACTCAGCTGAAAATACATGTCTTCT
CGCTCCTCCAAGCCCCTGGCTCCTCAGCAGCTCTCCAAACGCCTTAAAAAGCAAAAGGAAAACACACGGT
CTTTCTCCAAGACTTAAGCAGATGGCATCATTACTCACGTC
