>Addgene plasmid #29080 | pEMS1165 | addgene partial sequence | sequence record 42444 | pEMS1307-fwd 5'-ccgcacgtctaagaaaccat-3'
ATAGGCGTATCACGAGGCCCTTTCGTCTTCAAGAATTAATTCCGATCATATTCAATAACCCTTAATGAAT
TCGAGCTCCTAGGCCGGCCGGGAGAATCAGTCAGTCATATCAAGGGTTGTTCTAGCAAAAACAATGCAGC
TGTTAACCACCTGCCACTCGGCACCTGTAGGTCTAGGGACTAAGCCACAGAGCTGTCCAGGTGAGCCTCT
TATCTGCCACAGTCCTACCTTTCACTTCTGACAGTCATGACCAAGTCTAGTGGTACATCAGACAGGCCTA
AACCAGGTCACGTACCTGTACCCACACTGCAAAGGAATCTGAGACTTTGCTTTTTAGCTCTTCATCCCCT
ATTGTGCTAAAGGCAGCAAATATTATGAACAATAATTTACCAAAAAGGTCACCCCCAGTCTGTATTTTCT
CTTAATGCTTCCTATTGTTTGCTTTCTTTCATAGCAATTATTACAATTATAAATTGTAAATAAGTCCACG
GTGATTTAGGAGCAGTGTGTGTACTGTGTGTGTATAAATACGTCATCGGATAAATGAATACGTAAACTTG
AAAGATCATGGAACAAGGCCAGACTTTGGAATCAGATAGAATCAAGTATGAATCTCAGCTTTGCCTCTTC
TTAGTATATGACCTCAGGCTAGTTAACAAGTATTTCAGTGCTGTAGTTTCTTCGTATTCAAAACAAGGAT
GATAAAACTTTCATCACAGTTGGCCCATAGAGGGCACCAACAAAACATTAGTTTCCTTCTCACTGTGTTG
GTTTTGTAGCCATCATTATTTTTTAGGCGTGTGTGTTCACTGCGACATATATGAGCAATAACATGACATT
GAT
